>Addgene plasmid #17086 | ZE45 Dvl-2 pCS2P+ | addgene partial sequence | sequence record 22890 | SP6 5'-ATTTAGGTGACACTATAG-3'
ATCGATGGGCACCATGGCGGAGACAAGATAATTTATCACATTGACGAAGAGGAGACGCCGTACTTGGTGA
AGATTCCCATAGCGGCCGAGAAAATCACTTTGCTGGATTTTAAGCAGGTCTTGAACAAGCCGAACTACAA
ATTCTTCTTCAAGTCTATGGACCAGGACTTCGGGGTGGTGAAGGAAGAGATCTCAGATGACAGTGCCAAG
CTGCCATGCTTCAACGGAAGAGTTGTCTCTTGGCTGGTGTCCTCGGATACCCCTGCAGCAGAGCCTGTAG
CTCCTCCAGTAGAGGTCCCGTCTCAGCCCTCACCTCCTCCTCCACCCCTGCCTCCACCTCCTGCTGAGAG
GATGGCGGGCATTGGAGACTCCAGACCTCCTTCTTTCCATCCCAACACCACAGGCAGCCTGGAGTCTTTA
GATGATCAGACCGAGACGGAGTCAGTCGTGTCTTTCAGGAGAGAGAGACCTCGACCCAGAGAGAGCTTGG
AGCAACATGGGCCCCGTATGAATGGACAGTCCCATTTGGACAGACACCTGGCCGGATATGAGAGCGCTAC
TACAGTGATGAGCAGTGAACTGGACACCACAAGTTTTTGTGACTCTGATGACGATGATACCATGAGCAGG
TTCAGCAGCTCCACTGAACAGAGCACAGCATCTAGATTGCTCAAACGCCACCGAAGACGCCGGAAACAGC
GGCCGCGACTGGAAAGGGCTTCCTCTTTCAGCAGTGTGACTGAT
