[The description below was written by a language model from this plasmid's Addgene catalogue record.]
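Description:
ZE45 Dvl-2 pCS2P+ is a zebrafish expression plasmid built on the CS2P+ backbone (about 4.1 kb without insert), a member of the pCS2 family of vectors widely used for embryo work in fish and frogs. It is propagated in E. coli under ampicillin selection. The record does not list the origin of replication or copy number, and no feature table is provided, so the regulatory elements of the backbone are not itemised. The use of SP6 and T7 as the 5′ and 3′ sequencing primers indicates that these phage promoter sites flank the cloning region.

The insert is zebrafish (Danio rerio) dvl2, encoding Dishevelled 2, a cytoplasmic scaffold protein that relays Wnt signals downstream of receptor activation. The coding sequence was placed between the ClaI and EcoRI sites by restriction cloning, and whether those sites survive is not recorded. According to the depositor, the protein carries a c-myc epitope tag at its amino terminus, which allows detection or immunoprecipitation with anti-myc antibodies. The depositor's comment also calls it a "Dishevelled associated protein", but the gene fields identify the insert as Dishevelled 2 itself.

The stated use is as a template for in vitro synthesis of functional capped-type sense RNA: the plasmid is linearised downstream of the insert with Asp718 and transcribed from the SP6 promoter. The resulting mRNA would typically be microinjected into embryos for overexpression. The associated study concerns the roles of zebrafish Dapper1 and Dapper2 in Wnt-mediated developmental processes, where tagged Dvl2 would serve as a pathway component for functional or interaction assays.
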