Addgene plasmid #17086: ZE45 Dvl-2 pCS2P+
Depositing lab: Randall Moon. Depositing organization: University of Washington. Publication: Zebrafish Dapper1 and Dapper2 play distinct roles in Wnt-mediated developmental processes. Waxman JS, Hocking AM, Stoick CL, Moon RT. Development. 2004 Dec. 131(23):5909-21. 10.1242/dev.01520 PubMed 15539487.
Backbone
  Vector backbone: CS2P+
  Backbone size w/o insert (bp): 4100
  Vector type: Zebrafish Expression
Growth in bacteria
  Bacterial resistance: Ampicillin, 100 μg/mL
  Growth temperature: 37°C
  Growth strain: DH5alpha
  Copy number: Unknown
Gene/Insert
  Gene/Insert name: Dvl-2 (alt name: Dishevelled 2)
  Species: D. rerio (zebrafish)
  Entrez Gene: dvl2 (a.k.a. sb:eu471, wu:fc05d12, wu:fo71e09, wu:fp54a02, zgc:55372)
  Cloning method: Restriction Enzyme; 5′ cloning site ClaI (unknown if destroyed); 3′ cloning site EcoRI (unknown if destroyed)
  Sequencing primers: 5′ SP6; 3′ T7
Terms and licenses: Academic/Nonprofit Terms; Industry Terms: Not Available to Industry
Depositor comments: Dishevelled associated protein. tagged with c-myc epitope at amino terminus. cloned into Cla/EcoR1 sites. Notes for Use: For functional synthetic RNA cut Asp718, transcribe SP6. Select clones with amp. Reference: Waxman JS, Hocking AM, Stoick CL, Moon RT. Zebrafish Dapper1 and Dapper2 play distinct roles in Wnt-mediated developmental processes. Development. 2004 Dec;131(23):5909-21.
How to cite: ZE45 Dvl-2 pCS2P+ was a gift from Randall Moon (Addgene plasmid # 17086 ; http://n2t.net/addgene:17086 ; RRID:Addgene_17086)
